Addgene plasmid #221101: pRS415-MET25pr-NFAPoptim
Purpose: (Empty Backbone) FAP insert for N-terminally tagging genes of interest (optimized FAP for yeast expression + 2xMYC tag)
Depositing lab: Allyson O’Donnell. Depositing organization: University of Pittsburgh (University, School of Medicine, and Cancer Institute). Publication: Optimization of the fluorogen-activating protein tag for quantitative protein trafficking and colocalization studies in S. cerevisiae. Oppenheimer KG, Hager NA, McAtee CK, Filiztekin E, Shang C, Warnick JA, Bruchez MP, Brodsky JL, Prosser DC, Kwiatkowski AV, O'Donnell AF. Mol Biol Cell. 2024 Jul 1;35(7):mr5. doi: 10.1091/mbc.E24-04-0174. Epub 2024 May 29. PubMed 38809589.
Backbone
  Vector backbone: pRS415
  Vector type: Yeast Expression
  Selectable markers: LEU2
Growth in bacteria
  Bacterial resistance: Ampicillin, 100 μg/mL
  Growth temperature: 37°C
  Growth strain: DH5alpha
  Copy number: Low Copy
Gene/Insert
  Gene/Insert name: None
Terms and licenses: Academic/Nonprofit Terms; Industry Terms: Not Available to Industry
Depositor comments: The FAPoptim-MYC-Linker sequence was cloned into the BamHI and SmaI sites of the pRS415-MET25pr plasmid.
How to cite: pRS415-MET25pr-NFAPoptim was a gift from Allyson O’Donnell (Addgene plasmid # 221101 ; http://n2t.net/addgene:221101 ; RRID:Addgene_221101)
