[The description below was written by a language model from this plasmid's Addgene catalogue record and pLannotate feature annotations shown in this document.]
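Description:
pRS415-MET25pr-NFAPoptim is a yeast–E. coli shuttle vector built on the pRS415 backbone and distributed as an empty backbone for making N-terminal fusions of a gene of interest to a fluorogen-activating protein (FAP) tag. In Saccharomyces cerevisiae it is maintained as a low-copy centromeric plasmid through a CEN6/ARS element and selected by leucine prototrophy, using LEU2 under its own promoter. In bacteria it replicates from a ColE1/pUC-type origin and carries the β-lactamase gene for ampicillin selection. An f1 origin and pBluescript-derived remnants (lac promoter/operator, lacZα fragment, T3 and T7 promoters) are also present. The small NFS1, rop, bom and lacI fragments called by the annotation are most likely flanking or backbone remnants rather than functional parts.

The expression cassette consists of the MET25 (MET17) promoter, which is repressed by methionine and so allows expression to be adjusted through the methionine content of the medium. It is followed by the tag coding region, residual multiple cloning site sequence and the CYC1 terminator. According to the depositor, a FAPoptim-MYC-linker segment was cloned between the BamHI and SmaI sites. The FAP is optimized for yeast expression and is accompanied by a 2xMYC epitope tag. The feature table detects two tandem regions resembling a mouse immunoglobulin lambda light-chain variable domain, consistent with the antibody-fragment origin of FAPs. It does not separately annotate the MYC tags or linker.

A gene inserted in frame in the downstream cloning sites yields an N-terminally FAP-tagged protein that fluoresces only when a cognate fluorogen dye binds. The associated publication applies such tags to quantitative protein trafficking and colocalization studies in yeast.
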