Features (pLannotate 1.2.2; 25 found; start..end, strand, type, name):
     36..152     -  CDS            NFS1 (fragment): NFS1_YEAST - Also known as SPL1 From Saccharomyces cerevisiae (strain ATCC 204508 / S288c) (Baker's yeast).
    151..201     -  misc_feature   bom (fragment): basis of mobility region from pBR322
    303..338     -  CDS            rop (fragment): Rop protein, which maintains plasmids at low copy number; rop
    407..910     -  misc_feature   CEN/ARS: S. cerevisiae CEN6 centromere fused to an autonomously replicating sequence
    947..1051    +  promoter       AmpR promoter: bla
   1052..1912    +  CDS            AmpR: β-lactamase; bla; confers resistance to ampicillin, carbenicillin, and related antibiotics
   2083..2671    +  rep_origin     ori: high-copy-number ColE1/pMB1/pBR322/pUC origin of replication
   2854..2946    +  CDS            lacI (fragment): lac repressor; lacI; The lac repressor binds to the lac operator to inhibit transcription in E. coli. This inhibition can be relieved by adding lactose or isopropyl-β-D-thiogalactopyranoside (IPTG).
   2959..2980    +  protein_bind   CAP binding site: CAP binding activates transcription in the presence of cAMP. E. coli catabolite activator protein
   2995..3025    +  promoter       lac promoter: promoter for the E. coli lac operon
   3033..3049    +  protein_bind   lac operator: The lac repressor binds to the lac operator to inhibit transcription in E. coli. This inhibition can be relieved by adding lactose or isopropyl-β-D-thiogalactopyranoside (IPTG). lac repressor encoded by lacI
   3094..3112    +  promoter       T3 promoter: promoter for bacteriophage T3 RNA polymerase
   3163..3512    +  promoter       MET17 promoter: S. cerevisiae MET17; expression is repressed by methionine; MET15; MET25
   3512..3530    +  misc_feature   MCS (fragment): pBluescript multiple cloning site
   3534..3860    +  CDS            LV1C_MOUSE: Experimental evidence at protein level: Swiss-Prot protein existence level 1. From Mus musculus (Mouse).
   3924..4250    +  CDS            LV1C_MOUSE: Experimental evidence at protein level: Swiss-Prot protein existence level 1. From Mus musculus (Mouse).
   4337..4389    +  misc_feature   MCS (fragment): pBluescript multiple cloning site
   4390..4637    +  terminator     CYC1 terminator: S. cerevisiae CYC1; transcription terminator for CYC1
   4656..4674    -  promoter       T7 promoter: promoter for bacteriophage T7 RNA polymerase
   4682..4837    +  CDS            lacZα (fragment): LacZα fragment of β-galactosidase; lacZ fragment
   4841..5269    +  rep_origin     f1 ori (sequence partly withheld): f1 bacteriophage origin of replication; arrow indicates direction of (+) strand synthesis
   5297..5349    -  misc_feature   bom (fragment): basis of mobility region from pBR322
   5380..5457    +  CDS            YO192_YEAST (fragment): Experimental evidence at protein level: Swiss-Prot protein existence level 1. From Saccharomyces cerevisiae (strain ATCC 204508 / S288c) (Baker's yeast).
   5597..6004    +  promoter       LEU2 promoter: S. cerevisiae LEU2
   6005..7099    +  CDS            LEU2: 3-isopropylmalate dehydrogenase, required for leucine biosynthesis; S. cerevisiae LEU2; yeast auxotrophic marker
>Addgene plasmid #221101 | pRS415-MET25pr-NFAPoptim | addgene full sequence | sequence record 439394 | Addgene NGS Result
AAAAAAAAAAAAATACAACAAATAAAAAACACTCAATGACCTGACCATTTGATGGAGTTTAAGTCAATAC
CTTCTTGAACCATTTCCCATAATGGTGAAAGTTCCCTCAAGAATTTTACTCTGTCAGAAACGGCCTTAAC
GACGTAGTCGATATGGTGCACTCTCAGTACAATCTGCTCTGATGCCGCATAGTTAAGCCAGCCCCGACAC
CCGCCAACACCCGCTGACGCGCCCTGACGGGCTTGTCTGCTCCCGGCATCCGCTTACAGACAAGCTGTGA
CCGTCTCCGGGAGCTGCATGTGTCAGAGGTTTTCACCGTCATCACCGAAACGCGCGAGACGAAAGGGCCT
CGTGATACGCCTATTTTTATAGGTTAATGTCATGATAATAATGGTTTCTTAGGACGGATCGCTTGCCTGT
AACTTACACGCGCCTCGTATCTTTTAATGATGGAATAATTTGGGAATTTACTCTGTGTTTATTTATTTTT
ATGTTTTGTATTTGGATTTTAGAAAGTAAATAAAGAAGGTAGAAGAGTTACGGAATGAAGAAAAAAAAAT
AAACAAAGGTTTAAAAAATTTCAACAAAAAGCGTACTTTACATATATATTTATTAGACAAGAAAAGCAGA
TTAAATAGATATACATTCGATTAACGATAAGTAAAATGTAAAATCACAGGATTTTCGTGTGTGGTCTTCT
ACACAGACAAGATGAAACAATTCGGCATTAATACCTGAGAGCAGGAAGAGCAAGATAAAAGGTAGTATTT
GTTGGCGATCCCCCTAGAGTCTTTTACATCTTCGGAAAACAAAAACTATTTTTTCTTTAATTTCTTTTTT
TACTTTCTATTTTTAATTTATATATTTATATTAAAAAATTTAAATTATAATTATTTTTATAGCACGTGAT
GAAAAGGACCCAGGTGGCACTTTTCGGGGAAATGTGCGCGGAACCCCTATTTGTTTATTTTTCTAAATAC
ATTCAAATATGTATCCGCTCATGAGACAATAACCCTGATAAATGCTTCAATAATATTGAAAAAGGAAGAG
TATGAGTATTCAACATTTCCGTGTCGCCCTTATTCCCTTTTTTGCGGCATTTTGCCTTCCTGTTTTTGCT
CACCCAGAAACGCTGGTGAAAGTAAAAGATGCTGAAGATCAGTTGGGTGCACGAGTGGGTTACATCGAAC
TGGATCTCAACAGCGGTAAGATCCTTGAGAGTTTTCGCCCCGAAGAACGTTTTCCAATGATGAGCACTTT
TAAAGTTCTGCTATGTGGCGCGGTATTATCCCGTATTGACGCCGGGCAAGAGCAACTCGGTCGCCGCATA
CACTATTCTCAGAATGACTTGGTTGAGTACTCACCAGTCACAGAAAAGCATCTTACGGATGGCATGACAG
TAAGAGAATTATGCAGTGCTGCCATAACCATGAGTGATAACACTGCGGCCAACTTACTTCTGACAACGAT
CGGAGGACCGAAGGAGCTAACCGCTTTTTTGCACAACATGGGGGATCATGTAACTCGCCTTGATCGTTGG
GAACCGGAGCTGAATGAAGCCATACCAAACGACGAGCGTGACACCACGATGCCTGTAGCAATGGCAACAA
CGTTGCGCAAACTATTAACTGGCGAACTACTTACTCTAGCTTCCCGGCAACAATTAATAGACTGGATGGA
GGCGGATAAAGTTGCAGGACCACTTCTGCGCTCGGCCCTTCCGGCTGGCTGGTTTATTGCTGATAAATCT
GGAGCCGGTGAGCGTGGGTCTCGCGGTATCATTGCAGCACTGGGGCCAGATGGTAAGCCCTCCCGTATCG
TAGTTATCTACACGACGGGGAGTCAGGCAACTATGGATGAACGAAATAGACAGATCGCTGAGATAGGTGC
CTCACTGATTAAGCATTGGTAACTGTCAGACCAAGTTTACTCATATATACTTTAGATTGATTTAAAACTT
CATTTTTAATTTAAAAGGATCTAGGTGAAGATCCTTTTTGATAATCTCATGACCAAAATCCCTTAACGTG
AGTTTTCGTTCCACTGAGCGTCAGACCCCGTAGAAAAGATCAAAGGATCTTCTTGAGATCCTTTTTTTCT
GCGCGTAATCTGCTGCTTGCAAACAAAAAAACCACCGCTACCAGCGGTGGTTTGTTTGCCGGATCAAGAG
CTACCAACTCTTTTTCCGAAGGTAACTGGCTTCAGCAGAGCGCAGATACCAAATACTGTTCTTCTAGTGT
AGCCGTAGTTAGGCCACCACTTCAAGAACTCTGTAGCACCGCCTACATACCTCGCTCTGCTAATCCTGTT
ACCAGTGGCTGCTGCCAGTGGCGATAAGTCGTGTCTTACCGGGTTGGACTCAAGACGATAGTTACCGGAT
AAGGCGCAGCGGTCGGGCTGAACGGGGGGTTCGTGCACACAGCCCAGCTTGGAGCGAACGACCTACACCG
AACTGAGATACCTACAGCGTGAGCTATGAGAAAGCGCCACGCTTCCCGAAGGGAGAAAGGCGGACAGGTA
TCCGGTAAGCGGCAGGGTCGGAACAGGAGAGCGCACGAGGGAGCTTCCAGGGGGAAACGCCTGGTATCTT
TATAGTCCTGTCGGGTTTCGCCACCTCTGACTTGAGCGTCGATTTTTGTGATGCTCGTCAGGGGGGCGGA
GCCTATGGAAAAACGCCAGCAACGCGGCCTTTTTACGGTTCCTGGCCTTTTGCTGGCCTTTTGCTCACAT
GTTCTTTCCTGCGTTATCCCCTGATTCTGTGGATAACCGTATTACCGCCTTTGAGTGAGCTGATACCGCT
CGCCGCAGCCGAACGACCGAGCGCAGCGAGTCAGTGAGCGAGGAAGCGGAAGAGCGCCCAATACGCAAAC
CGCCTCTCCCCGCGCGTTGGCCGATTCATTAATGCAGCTGGCACGACAGGTTTCCCGACTGGAAAGCGGG
CAGTGAGCGCAACGCAATTAATGTGAGTTAGCTCACTCATTAGGCACCCCAGGCTTTACACTTTATGCTT
CCGGCTCGTATGTTGTGTGGAATTGTGAGCGGATAACAATTTCACACAGGAAACAGCTATGACCATGATT
ACGCCAAGCGCGCAATTAACCCTCACTAAAGGGAACAAAAGCTGGAGCTCCGGATGCAAGGGTTCGAATC
CCTTAGCTCTCATTATTTTTTGCTTTTTCTCTTGAGGTCACATGATCGCAAAATGGCAAATGGCACGTGA
AGCTGTCGATATTGGGGAACTGTGGTGGTTGGCAAATGACTAATTAAGTTAGTCAAGGCGCCATCCTCAT
GAAAACTGTGTAACATAATAACCGAAGTGTCGAAAAGGTGGCACCTTGTCCAATTGAACACGCTCGATGA
AAAAAATAAGATATATATAAGGTTAAGTAAAGCGTCTGTTAGAAAGGAAGTTTTTCCTTTTTCTTGCTCT
CTTGTCTTTTCATCTACTATTTCCTTCGTGTAATACAGGGTCGTCAGATACATAGATACAATTCTATTAC
CCCCATCCATACTCTAGAACTAGTGGATCCATGCAAGCTGTTGTTACTCAAGAACCATCTGTTACTGTTT
CTCCAGGTGGTACTGTTATCTTGACTTGTGGTTCTGGTACTGGTGCTGTTACTTCTGGTCACTACGCTAA
CTGGTTCCAACAAAAGCCAGGTCAAGCTCCAAGAGCTTTGATCTTCGACACTGACAAGAAGTACTCTTGG
ACTCCAGGTAGATTCTCTGGTTCTTTGTTGGGTGCTAAGGCTGCTTTGACTATCTCTGACGCTCAACCAG
AAGACGAAGCTGAATACTACTGTTCTTTGTCTGACGTTGACGGTTACTTGTTCGGTGGTGGTACTCAATT
GACTGTTTTGTCTGGTGGTGGTGGTTCTGGTGGTGGTGGTTCTGGTGGTGGTGGTTCTGGTGGTGGTGGT
TCTCAAGCTGTTGTTACTCAAGAACCATCTGTTACTGTTTCTCCAGGTGGTACTGTTATCTTGACTTGTG
GTTCTGGTACTGGTGCTGTTACTTCTGGTCACTACGCTAACTGGTTCCAACAAAAGCCAGGTCAAGCTCC
AAGAGCTTTGATCTTCGACACTGACAAGAAGTACTCTTGGACTCCAGGTAGATTCTCTGGTTCTTTGTTG
GGTGCTAAGGCTGCTTTGACTATCTCTGACGCTCAACCAGAAGACGAAGCTGAATACTACTGTTCTTTGT
CTGACGTTGACGGTTACTTGTTCGGTGGTGGTACTCAATTGACTGTTTTGTCTGAGCAGAAGCTGATCAG
CGAGGAGGACCTGGAGCAGAAGCTGATCAGCGAGGAGGACCTGGCGGGTGCGGGTGCGGGTCGCCCCCCC
CGGGCTGCAGGAATTCGATATCAAGCTTATCGATACCGTCGACCTCGAGTCATGTAATTAGTTATGTCAC
GCTTACATTCACGCCCTCCCCCCACATCCGCTCTAACCGAAAAGGAAGGAGTTAGACAACCTGAAGTCTA
GGTCCCTATTTATTTTTTTATAGTTATGTTAGTATTAAGAACGTTATTTATATTTCAAATTTTTCTTTTT
TTTCTGTACAGACGCGTGTACGCATGTAACATTATACTGAAAACCTTGCTTGAGAAGGTTTTGGGACGCT
CGAAGGCTTTAATTTGCGGCCGGTACCCAATTCGCCCTATAGTGAGTCGTATTACGCGCGCTCACTGGCC
GTCGTTTTACAACGTCGTGACTGGGAAAACCCTGGCGTTACCCAACTTAATCGCCTTGCAGCACATCCCC
CTTTCGCCAGCTGGCGTAATAGCGAAGAGGCCCGCACCGATCGCCCTTCCCAACAGTTGCGCAGCCTGAA
TGGCGAATGG
[124 nt withheld, positions 4841-4964]
C
[91 nt withheld, positions 4966-5056]
A
[49 nt withheld, positions 5058-5106]
CCTTTGACGTTGGAGTCCACGTTCTTT
[37 nt withheld, positions 5134-5170]
ACCCTATCTCGGTCTATTCTTTTGATTTATAAGGGATTTTGCCGATTTCGGCCTATTGGTTAAAAAATGA
GCTGATTTAACAAAAATTTAACGCGAATTTTAACAAAATATTAACGCTTACAATTTCCTGATGCGGTATT
TTCTCCTTACGCATCTGTGCGGTATTTCACACCGCATATCGACCGGTCGAGGAGAACTTCTAGTATATCT
ACATACCTAATATTATTGCCTTATTAAAAATGGAATCCCAACAATTACATCAAAATCCACATTCTCTTCA
AAATCAATTGTCCTGTACTTCCTTGTTCATGTGTGTTCAAAAACGTTATATTTATAGGATAATTATACTC
TATTTCTCAACAAGTAATTGGTTGTTTGGCCGAGCGGTCTAAGGCGCCTGATTCAAGAAATATCTTGACC
GCAGTTAACTGTGGGAATACTCAGGTATCGTAAGATGCAAGAGTTCGAATCTCTTAGCAACCATTATTTT
TTTCCTCAACATAACGAGAACACACAGGGGCGCTATCGCACAGAATCAAATTCGATGACTGGAAATTTTT
TGTTAATTTCAGAGGTCGCCTGACGCATATACCTTTTTCAACTGAAAAATTGGGAGAAAAAGGAAAGGTG
AGAGCGCCGGAACCGGCTTTTCATATAGAATAGAGAAGCGTTCATGACTAAATGCTTGCATCACAATACT
TGAAGTTGACAATATTATTTAAGGACCTATTGTTTTTTCCAATAGGTGGTTAGCAATCGTCTTACTTTCT
AACTTTTCTTACCTTTTACATTTCAGCAATATATATATATATATTTCAAGGATATACCATTCTAATGTCT
GCCCCTAAGAAGATCGTCGTTTTGCCAGGTGACCACGTTGGTCAAGAAATCACAGCCGAAGCCATTAAGG
TTCTTAAAGCTATTTCTGATGTTCGTTCCAATGTCAAGTTCGATTTCGAAAATCATTTAATTGGTGGTGC
TGCTATCGATGCTACAGGTGTTCCACTTCCAGATGAGGCGCTGGAAGCCTCCAAGAAGGCTGATGCCGTT
TTGTTAGGTGCTGTGGGTGGTCCTAAATGGGGTACCGGTAGTGTTAGACCTGAACAAGGTTTACTAAAAA
TCCGTAAAGAACTTCAATTGTACGCCAACTTAAGACCATGTAACTTTGCATCCGACTCTCTTTTAGACTT
ATCTCCAATCAAGCCACAATTTGCTAAAGGTACTGACTTCGTTGTTGTCAGAGAATTAGTGGGAGGTATT
TACTTTGGTAAGAGAAAGGAAGACGATGGTGATGGTGTCGCTTGGGATAGTGAACAATACACCGTTCCAG
AAGTGCAAAGAATCACAAGAATGGCCGCTTTCATGGCCCTACAACATGAGCCACCATTGCCTATTTGGTC
CTTGGATAAAGCTAATGTTTTGGCCTCTTCAAGATTATGGAGAAAAACTGTGGAGGAAACCATCAAGAAC
GAATTCCCTACATTGAAGGTTCAACATCAATTGATTGATTCTGCCGCCATGATCCTAGTTAAGAACCCAA
CCCACCTAAATGGTATTATAATCACCAGCAACATGTTTGGTGATATCATCTCCGATGAAGCCTCCGTTAT
CCCAGGTTCCTTGGGTTTGTTGCCATCTGCGTCCTTGGCCTCTTTGCCAGACAAGAACACCGCATTTGGT
TTGTACGAACCATGCCACGGTTCTGCTCCAGATTTGCCAAAGAATAAGGTCAACCCTATCGCCACTATCT
TGTCTGCTGCAATGATGTTGAAATTGTCATTGAACTTGCCTGAAGAAGGTAAGGCCATTGAAGATGCAGT
TAAAAAGGTTTTGGATGCAGGTATCAGAACTGGTGATTTAGGTGGTTCCAACAGTACCACCGAAGTCGGT
GATGCTGTCGCCGAAGAAGTTAAGAAAATCCTTGCTTAAAAAGATTCTCTTTTTTTATGATATTTGTACA
TAAACTTTATAAATGAAATTCATAATAGAAACGACACGAAATTACAAAATGGAATATGTTCATAGGGTAG
ACGAAACTATATACGCAATCTACATACATTTATCAAGAAGGAGAAAAAGGAGGATGTAAAGGAATACAGG
TAAGCAAATTGATACTAATGGCTCAACGTGATAAGGAAAAAGAATTGCACTTTAACATTAATATTGACAA
GGAGGAGGGCACCACACAAAAAGTTAGGTGTAACAGAAAATCATGAAACTATGATTCCTAATTTATATAT
TGGAGGATTTTCTCT
